Addgene plasmid #148140: pT7-V5-SBP-C1-HshnRNPE2iso3_Z
Purpose: Mammalian Expression of HshnRNPE2iso3
Depositing lab: Elisa Izaurralde. Depositing organization: Max Planck Institute for Developmental Biology.
Backbone
  Vector backbone: Unknown
  Vector type: Mammalian Expression
Growth in bacteria
  Bacterial resistance: Kanamycin, 50 μg/mL
  Growth temperature: 37°C
  Growth strain: DH5alpha
  Copy number: High Copy
Gene/Insert
  Gene/Insert name: HshnRNPE2iso3 (alt name: Poly(rC) binding protein 2)
  Species: H. sapiens (human)
  Mutation: one non silent mutation L239 to S compapred to the sequence of isoform 3 given by NCBI: NM_031989.4 or Uniprot.: Q15366-3
  Entrez Gene: PCBP2 (a.k.a. HNRNPE2, HNRPE2, hnRNP-E2)
  Cloning method: Unknown
Terms and licenses: Academic/Nonprofit Terms; Industry Terms: Not Available to Industry
Depositor comments: Plasmids from this collection were made available to the research community and donated after the lab closed. Please note that the sequence provided by the depositing laboratory may be theoretical/predicted or based on Sanger sequencing results. There may be discrepancies between sequencing results obtained by Addgene and the depositor sequence. If an Addgene verified sequence is not available, please contact before placing your order to request that our lab fully sequence the plasmid.
How to cite: pT7-V5-SBP-C1-HshnRNPE2iso3_Z was a gift from Elisa Izaurralde (Addgene plasmid # 148140 ; http://n2t.net/addgene:148140 ; RRID:Addgene_148140)
