[The description below was written by a language model from this plasmid's Addgene catalogue record and pLannotate feature annotations shown in this document.]
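Description:
pT7-V5-SBP-C1-HshnRNPE2iso3_Z is a 5.3 kb mammalian expression plasmid encoding human hnRNP E2 (poly(rC)-binding protein 2, PCBP2), isoform 3, with an N-terminal tandem tag. The backbone is recorded as unknown. The annotated layout shows a CMV-driven cassette with an SV40 polyadenylation signal, an f1 origin, a high-copy ColE1/pUC-type origin, and a dual-purpose NeoR/KanR marker. That marker is preceded by both a bacterial (bla) promoter and the SV40 enhancer/early promoter and is followed by the HSV TK poly(A) signal. It therefore provides kanamycin selection in E. coli and could in principle support G418 selection in mammalian cells.

In the expression unit, the CMV enhancer and immediate-early promoter are followed by a T7 promoter, which could also allow in vitro transcription with T7 RNA polymerase. Next come a V5 epitope tag and a streptavidin-binding peptide (SBP), placed upstream of the PCBP2 coding sequence, with a residual multiple cloning site fragment downstream. V5 allows immunodetection, and SBP allows high-affinity capture on streptavidin, so the fusion suits pulldown and interaction studies of this RNA-binding protein, although the record states only "mammalian expression" as the purpose.

The automated annotation matched the insert to the mouse Pcbp2 protein, presumably because the orthologues are closely conserved; the catalogue entry specifies human origin. The depositor notes one non-silent change, L239S, relative to the reference isoform 3 sequence. Several short annotated fragments (HIV-1 LTR, SV40 large T antigen, ble, bGH poly(A)) are probably backbone remnants or incidental matches rather than functional elements.
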