Features (pLannotate 1.2.2; 18 found; start..end, strand, type, name):
     61..364     +  enhancer       CMV enhancer: human cytomegalovirus immediate early enhancer
    365..568     +  promoter       CMV promoter: human cytomegalovirus (CMV) immediate early promoter
    564..597     +  LTR            5' LTR (truncated) (fragment): truncated 5' long terminal repeat (LTR) from HIV-1
    613..631     +  promoter       T7 promoter: promoter for bacteriophage T7 RNA polymerase
    668..709     +  CDS            V5 tag: epitope tag from simian virus 5
    731..844     +  CDS            SBP: streptavidin-binding peptide selected from a peptide library; binds streptavidin with nanomolar affinity (Keefe et al., 2001)
    857..1942    +  CDS            Pcbp2: PCBP2_MOUSE - Also known as Cbp, Hnrnpx, Hnrpx. Experimental evidence at protein level: Swiss-Prot protein existence level 1. Single-stranded nucleic acid binding protein that binds preferentially to oligo dC. Major cellular poly(rC)-binding protein. Binds also poly(rU). Negatively regulates cellular antiviral responses mediated by MAVS signaling. It acts as an adapter between MAVS and the E3 ubiquitin ligase ITCH, therefore triggering MAVS ubiquitinationa and degradation (By similarity). From Mus musculus (Mouse).
   1946..1982    +  misc_feature   MCS (fragment): multiple cloning site
   1999..2083    +  CDS            large T antigen (fragment): large T antigen from SV40 (simian virus 40)
   2106..2227    +  polyA_signal   SV40 poly(A) signal: SV40 polyadenylation signal
   2261..2689    -  rep_origin     f1 ori (sequence partly withheld): f1 bacteriophage origin of replication; arrow indicates direction of (+) strand synthesis
   2716..2820    +  promoter       AmpR promoter: bla
   2822..3179    +  promoter       SV40 promoter: SV40 enhancer and early promoter
   3214..4008    +  CDS            NeoR/KanR: aminoglycoside phosphotransferase from Tn5; aph(3')-II (or nptII); confers resistance to neomycin, kanamycin, and G418 (Geneticin®)
   4029..4181    +  CDS            ble (fragment): BLE_KLEPN - Experimental evidence at protein level: Swiss-Prot protein existence level 1. Binding protein with a strong affinity to the bleomycin family of antibiotics. Binds to CL990; an antimitotic-antibiotic compound. From Klebsiella pneumoniae.
   4240..4287    +  polyA_signal   HSV TK poly(A) signal: herpes simplex virus thymidine kinase polyadenylation signal (Cole and Stacy, 1985)
   4378..4394    -  polyA_signal   bGH poly(A) signal (fragment): bovine growth hormone polyadenylation signal
   4616..5204    +  rep_origin     ori: high-copy-number ColE1/pMB1/pBR322/pUC origin of replication
>Addgene plasmid #148140 | pT7-V5-SBP-C1-HshnRNPE2iso3_Z | addgene full sequence | sequence record 385303 | Addgene NGS Result
TAGTTATTAATAGTAATCAATTACGGGGTCATTAGTTCATAGCCCATATATGGAGTTCCGCGTTACATAA
CTTACGGTAAATGGCCCGCCTGGCTGACCGCCCAACGACCCCCGCCCATTGACGTCAATAATGACGTATG
TTCCCATAGTAACGCCAATAGGGACTTTCCATTGACGTCAATGGGTGGAGTATTTACGGTAAACTGCCCA
CTTGGCAGTACATCAAGTGTATCATATGCCAAGTACGCCCCCTATTGACGTCAATGACGGTAAATGGCCC
GCCTGGCATTATGCCCAGTACATGACCTTATGGGACTTTCCTACTTGGCAGTACATCTACGTATTAGTCA
TCGCTATTACCATGGTGATGCGGTTTTGGCAGTACATCAATGGGCGTGGATAGCGGTTTGACTCACGGGG
ATTTCCAAGTCTCCACCCCATTGACGTCAATGGGAGTTTGTTTTGGCACCAAAATCAACGGGACTTTCCA
AAATGTCGTAACAACTCCGCCCCATTGACGCAAATGGGCGGTAGGCGTGTACGGTGGGAGGTCTATATAA
GCAGAGCTCTCTGGCTAACTAGAGAACCCACTGCTTACTGGCTTATCGAAATTAATACGACTCACTATAG
GGAGACCCAAGCTCTAGCGCTACCGGTCGCCACCATGGGTAAGCCTATCCCTAACCCTCTCCTCGGTCTC
GATTCTACGCCCGGAAGCGGTAGCGGTACGATGGACGAGAAGACCACCGGCTGGGGGGGCGGCCACGTGG
TGGAGGGCCTGGCCGGCGAGCTGGAGCAGCTGCGGGCCAGGCTGGAGCACCACCCTCAGGGCCAGCGGGA
GCCCAGATCTCGAGACATGGACACCGGTGTGATTGAAGGTGGATTAAATGTCACTCTCACCATCCGGCTA
CTTATGCATGGAAAGGAAGTTGGCAGTATCATCGGAAAGAAAGGAGAATCAGTTAAGAAGATGCGCGAGG
AGAGTGGTGCACGTATCAACATCTCAGAAGGGAATTGTCCTGAGAGAATTATCACTTTGGCTGGACCCAC
TAATGCCATCTTCAAAGCCTTTGCTATGATCATTGACAAACTGGAAGAGGACATAAGCAGCTCTATGACC
AATAGCACAGCTGCCAGTAGACCCCCGGTCACCCTGAGGCTGGTGGTCCCTGCTAGTCAGTGTGGCTCTC
TCATTGGAAAAGGTGGATGCAAGATCAAGGAAATACGAGAGAGTACAGGGGCTCAGGTCCAGGTGGCAGG
GGATATGCTACCCAACTCAACTGAGCGGGCCATCACTATTGCTGGCATTCCACAATCCATCATTGAGTGT
GTCAAACAGATCTGCGTGGTCATGTTGGAGTCCCCCCCGAAGGGCGTGACCATCCCGTACCGGCCCAAGC
CGTCCAGCTCTCCGGTCATCTTTGCAGGTGGTCAGGACAGGTACAGCACAGGCAGCGACAGTGCGAGCTT
TCCCCACACCACCCCGTCCATGTGCCTCAACCCTGACCTGGAGGGACCACCTCTAGAGGCCTATACCATT
CAAGGACAGTATGCCATTCCACAGCCAGATTCGACCAAGCTGCACCAGTTGGCAATGCAACAGTCTCATT
TTCCCATGACGCATGGCAACACCGGATTCAGTGGCATTGAATCCAGCTCTCCAGAGGTGAAAGGCTATTG
GGCAGGTTTGGATGCATCTGCTCAGACTACTTCTCATGAACTCACCATTCCAAACGATTTGATTGGCTGC
ATAATCGGGCGTCAAGGCGCCAAAATCAATGAGATCCGTCAGATGTCTGGGGCGCAGATCAAAATTGCGA
ACCCAGTGGAAGGATCTACTGATAGGCAGGTTACCATCACTGGATCTGCTGCCAGCATTAGCCTGGCTCA
ATATCTAATCAATGTCAGGCTTTCCTCGGAGACGGGTGGCATGGGGAGCAGCTAGGAATTCTGCAGTCGA
CGGTACCGCGGGCCCGGGATCCACCGGATCTAGATAACTGATCATAATCAGCCATACCACATTTGTAGAG
GTTTTACTTGCTTTAAAAAACCTCCCACACCTCCCCCTGAACCTGAAACATAAAATGAATGCAATTGTTG
TTGTTAACTTGTTTATTGCAGCTTATAATGGTTACAAATAAAGCAATAGCATCACAAATTTCACAAATAA
AGCATTTTTTTCACTGCATTCTAGTTGTGGTTTGTCCAAACTCATCAATGTATCTTAACGCGTAAATTGT
AAGCGTTAATATTTTGTTAAAATTCGCGTTAAATTTTTGTTAAATCAGCTCATTTTTTAACCAATAGGCC
GAAATCGGCAAAATCCCTTATAAATCAAAAGAATAGACCGAGATAGGGT
[37 nt withheld, positions 2360-2396]
AAAGAACGTGGACTCCAACGTCAAAGG
[49 nt withheld, positions 2424-2472]
T
[91 nt withheld, positions 2474-2564]
G
[124 nt withheld, positions 2566-2689]
CAGGTGGCACTTTTCGGGGAAATGTGCGCGGAACCCCTATTTGTTTATTTTTCTAAATACATTCAAATAT
GTATCCGCTCATGAGACAATAACCCTGATAAATGCTTCAATAATATTGAAAAAGGAAGAGTCCTGAGGCG
GAAAGAACCAGCTGTGGAATGTGTGTCAGTTAGGGTGTGGAAAGTCCCCAGGCTCCCCAGCAGGCAGAAG
TATGCAAAGCATGCATCTCAATTAGTCAGCAACCAGGTGTGGAAAGTCCCCAGGCTCCCCAGCAGGCAGA
AGTATGCAAAGCATGCATCTCAATTAGTCAGCAACCATAGTCCCGCCCCTAACTCCGCCCATCCCGCCCC
TAACTCCGCCCAGTTCCGCCCATTCTCCGCCCCATGGCTGACTAATTTTTTTTATTTATGCAGAGGCCGA
GGCCGCCTCGGCCTCTGAGCTATTCCAGAAGTAGTGAGGAGGCTTTTTTGGAGGCCTAGGCTTTTGCAAA
GATCGATCAAGAGACAGGATGAGGATCGTTTCGCATGATTGAACAAGATGGATTGCACGCAGGTTCTCCG
GCCGCTTGGGTGGAGAGGCTATTCGGCTATGACTGGGCACAACAGACAATCGGCTGCTCTGATGCCGCCG
TGTTCCGGCTGTCAGCGCAGGGGCGCCCGGTTCTTTTTGTCAAGACCGACCTGTCCGGTGCCCTGAATGA
ACTGCAAGACGAGGCAGCGCGGCTATCGTGGCTGGCCACGACGGGCGTTCCTTGCGCAGCTGTGCTCGAC
GTTGTCACTGAAGCGGGAAGGGACTGGCTGCTATTGGGCGAAGTGCCGGGGCAGGATCTCCTGTCATCTC
ACCTTGCTCCTGCCGAGAAAGTATCCATCATGGCTGATGCAATGCGGCGGCTGCATACGCTTGATCCGGC
TACCTGCCCATTCGACCACCAAGCGAAACATCGCATCGAGCGAGCACGTACTCGGATGGAAGCCGGTCTT
GTCGATCAGGATGATCTGGACGAAGAGCATCAGGGGCTCGCGCCAGCCGAACTGTTCGCCAGGCTCAAGG
CGAGCATGCCCGACGGCGAGGATCTCGTCGTGACCCATGGCGATGCCTGCTTGCCGAATATCATGGTGGA
AAATGGCCGCTTTTCTGGATTCATCGACTGTGGCCGGCTGGGTGTGGCGGACCGCTATCAGGACATAGCG
TTGGCTACCCGTGATATTGCTGAAGAGCTTGGCGGCGAATGGGCTGACCGCTTCCTCGTGCTTTACGGTA
TCGCCGCTCCCGATTCGCAGCGCATCGCCTTCTATCGCCTTCTTGACGAGTTCTTCTGAGCGGGACTCTG
GGGTTCGAAATGACCGACCAAGCGACGCCCAACCTGCCATCACGAGATTTCGATTCCACCGCCGCCTTCT
ATGAAAGGTTGGGCTTCGGAATCGTTTTCCGGGACGCCGGCTGGATGATCCTCCAGCGCGGGGATCTCAT
GCTGGAGTTCTTCGCCCACCCTAGGGGGAGGCTAACTGAAACACGGAAGGAGACAATACCGGAAGGAACC
CGCGCTATGACGGCAATAAAAAGACAGAATAAAACGCACGGTGTTGGGTCGTTTGTTCATAAACGCGGGG
TTCGGTCCCAGGGCTGGCACTCTGTCGATACCCCACCGAGACCCCATTGGGGCCAATACGCCCGCGTTTC
TTCCTTTTCCCCACCCCACCCCCCAAGTTCGGGTGAAGGCCCAGGGCTCGCAGCCAACGTCGGGGCGGCA
GGCCCTGCCATAGCCTCAGGTTACTCATATATACTTTAGATTGATTTAAAACTTCATTTTTAATTTAAAA
GGATCTAGGTGAAGATCCTTTTTGATAATCTCATGACCAAAATCCCTTAACGTGAGTTTTCGTTCCACTG
AGCGTCAGACCCCGTAGAAAAGATCAAAGGATCTTCTTGAGATCCTTTTTTTCTGCGCGTAATCTGCTGC
TTGCAAACAAAAAAACCACCGCTACCAGCGGTGGTTTGTTTGCCGGATCAAGAGCTACCAACTCTTTTTC
CGAAGGTAACTGGCTTCAGCAGAGCGCAGATACCAAATACTGTCCTTCTAGTGTAGCCGTAGTTAGGCCA
CCACTTCAAGAACTCTGTAGCACCGCCTACATACCTCGCTCTGCTAATCCTGTTACCAGTGGCTGCTGCC
AGTGGCGATAAGTCGTGTCTTACCGGGTTGGACTCAAGACGATAGTTACCGGATAAGGCGCAGCGGTCGG
GCTGAACGGGGGGTTCGTGCACACAGCCCAGCTTGGAGCGAACGACCTACACCGAACTGAGATACCTACA
GCGTGAGCTATGAGAAAGCGCCACGCTTCCCGAAGGGAGAAAGGCGGACAGGTATCCGGTAAGCGGCAGG
GTCGGAACAGGAGAGCGCACGAGGGAGCTTCCAGGGGGAAACGCCTGGTATCTTTATAGTCCTGTCGGGT
TTCGCCACCTCTGACTTGAGCGTCGATTTTTGTGATGCTCGTCAGGGGGGCGGAGCCTATGGAAAAACGC
CAGCAACGCGGCCTTTTTACGGTTCCTGGCCTTTTGCTGGCCTTTTGCTCACATGTTCTTTCCTGCGTTA
TCCCCTGATTCTGTGGATAACCGTATTACCGCCATGCAT
